>Addgene plasmid #131335 | HoxD del control us | addgene full sequence | sequence record 273957 | Addgene NGS Result
GGGGGGGGGGGGGGGGGGGGGGGGGGGNGGGGGGGGGGGGGGGGGGSGGGGGGGGGKGGGGGGGGGGGGG
GGGGGGGGGGGGGGGGGGGGGGGGGGGGGGGGGGGGGGGGGGGGGGGGGGGGGGGGSGCGSGCGRGGGGG
GGSGGGGCGGGGCGRGGGGSGGGGCGGGGCGAGGCGGAGAGGTGCGGCGGCAGCCAATCAGAGCGGCGCG
CTCCGAAAGTTTCCTTTTATGGCGAGGCGGCGGCGGCGGCGGCCCTATAAAAAGCGAAGCGCGCGGCGGG
CGGGAGTCGCTGCGCGCTGCCTTCGCCCCGTGCCCCGCTCCGCCGCCGCCTCGCGCCGCCCGCCCCGGCT
CTGACTGACCGCGTTACTCCCACAGGTGAGCGGGCGGGACGGCCCTTCTCCTCCGGGCTGTAATTAGCTG
AGCAAGAGGTAAGGGTTTAAGGGATGGTTGGTTGGTGGGGTATTAATGTTTAATTACCTGGAGCACCTGC
CTGAAATCACTTTTTTTCAGGTTGGACCGGTGCCACCATGGACTATAAGGACCACGACGGAGACTACAAG
GATCATGATATTGATTACAAAGACGATGACGATAAGATGGCCCCAAAGAAGAAGCGGAAGGTCGGTATCC
ACGGAGTCCCAGCAGCCGACAAGAAGTACAGCATCGGCCTGGACATCGGCACCAACTCTGTGGGCTGGGC
CGTGATCACCGACGAGTACAAGGTGCCCAGCAAGAAATTCAAGGTGCTGGGCAACACCGACCGGCACAGC
ATCAAGAAGAACCTGATCGGAGCCCTGCTGTTCGACAGCGGCGAAACAGCCGAGGCCACCCGGCTGAAGA
GAACCGCCAGAAGAAGATACACCAGACGGAAGAACCGGATCTGCTATCTGCAAGAGATCTTCAGCAACGA
GATGGCCAAGGTGGACGACAGCTTCTTCCACAGACTGGAAGAGTCCTTCCTGGTGGAAGAGGATAAGAAG
CACGAGCGGCACCCCATCTTCGGCAACATCGTGGACGAGGTGGCCTACCACGAGAAGTACCCCACCATCT
ACCACCTGAGAAAGAAACTGGTGGACAGCACCGACAAGGCCGACCTGCGGCTGATCTATCTGGCCCTGGC
CCACATGATCAAGTTCCGGGGCCACTTCCTGATCGAGGGCGACCTGAACCCCGACAACAGCGACGTGGAC
AAGCTGTTCATCCAGCTGGTGCAGACCTACAACCAGCTGTTCGAGGAAAACCCCATCAACGCCAGCGGCG
TGGACGCCAAGGCCATCCTGTCTGCCAGACTGAGCAAGAGCAGACGGCTGGAAAATCTGATCGCCCAGCT
GCCCGGCGAGAAGAAGAATGGCCTGTTCGGAAACCTGATTGCCCTGAGCCTGGGCCTGACCCCCAACTTC
AAGAGCAACTTCGACCTGGCCGAGGATGCCAAACTGCAGCTGAGCAAGGACACCTACGACGACGACCTGG
ACAACCTGCTGGCCCAGATCGGCGACCAGTACGCCGACCTGTTTCTGGCCGCCAAGAACCTGTCCGACGC
CATCCTGCTGAGCGACATCCTGAGAGTGAACACCGAGATCACCAAGGCCCCCCTGAGCGCCTCTATGATC
AAGAGATACGACGAGCACCACCAGGACCTGACCCTGCTGAAAGCTCTCGTGCGGCAGCAGCTGCCTGAGA
AGTACAAAGAGATTTTCTTCGACCAGAGCAAGAACGGCTACGCCGGCTACATTGACGGCGGAGCCAGCCA
GGAAGAGTTCTACAAGTTCATCAAGCCCATCCTGGAAAAGATGGACGGCACCGAGGAACTGCTCGTGAAG
CTGAACAGAGAGGACCTGCTGCGGAAGCAGCGGACCTTCGACAACGGCAGCATCCCCCACCAGATCCACC
TGGGAGAGCTGCACGCCATTCTGCGGCGGCAGGAAGATTTTTACCCATTCCTGAAGGACAACCGGGAAAA
GATCGAGAAGATCCTGACCTTCCGCATCCCCTACTACGTGGGCCCTCTGGCCAGGGGAAACAGCAGATTC
GCCTGGATGACCAGAAAGAGCGAGGAAACCATCACCCCCTGGAACTTCGAGGAAGTGGTGGACAAGGGCG
CTTCCGCCCAGAGCTTCATCGAGCGGATGACCAACTTCGATAAGAACCTGCCCAACGAGAAGGTGCTGCC
CAAGCACAGCCTGCTGTACGAGTACTTCACCGTGTATAACGAGCTGACCAAAGTGAAATACGTGACCGAG
GGAATGAGAAAGCCCGCCTTCCTGAGCGGCGAGCAGAAAAAGGCCATCGTGGACCTGCTGTTCAAGACCA
ACCGGAAAGTGACCGTGAAGCAGCTGAAAGAGGACTACTTCAAGAAAATCGAGTGCTTCGACTCCGTGGA
AATCTCCGGCGTGGAAGATCGGTTCAACGCCTCCCTGGGCACATACCACGATCTGCTGAAAATTATCAAG
GACAAGGACTTCCTGGACAATGAGGAAAACGAGGACATTCTGGAAGATATCGTGCTGACCCTGACACTGT
TTGAGGACAGAGAGATGATCGAGGAACGGCTGAAAACCTATGCCCACCTGTTCGACGACAAAGTGATGAA
GCAGCTGAAGCGGCGGAGATACACCGGCTGGGGCAGGCTGAGCCGGAAGCTGATCAACGGCATCCGGGAC
AAGCAGTCCGGCAAGACAATCCTGGATTTCCTGAAGTCCGACGGCTTCGCCAACAGAAACTTCATGCAGC
TGATCCACGACGACAGCCTGACCTTTAAAGAGGACATCCAGAAAGCCCAGGTGTCCGGCCAGGGCGATAG
CCTGCACGAGCACATTGCCAATCTGGCCGGCAGCCCCGCCATTAAGAAGGGCATCCTGCAGACAGTGAAG
GTGGTGGACGAGCTCGTGAAAGTGATGGGCCGGCACAAGCCCGAGAACATCGTGATCGAAATGGCCAGAG
AGAACCAGACCACCCAGAAGGGACAGAAGAACAGCCGCGAGAGAATGAAGCGGATCGAAGAGGGCATCAA
AGAGCTGGGCAGCCAGATCCTGAAAGAACACCCCGTGGAAAACACCCAGCTGCAGAACGAGAAGCTGTAC
CTGTACTACCTGCAGAATGGGCGGGATATGTACGTGGACCAGGAACTGGACATCAACCGGCTGTCCGACT
ACGATGTGGACCATATCGTGCCTCAGAGCTTTCTGAAGGACGACTCCATCGACAACAAGGTGCTGACCAG
AAGCGACAAGAACCGGGGCAAGAGCGACAACGTGCCCTCCGAAGAGGTCGTGAAGAAGATGAAGAACTAC
TGGCGGCAGCTGCTGAACGCCAAGCTGATTACCCAGAGAAAGTTCGACAATCTGACCAAGGCCGAGAGAG
GCGGCCTGAGCGAACTGGATAAGGCCGGCTTCATCAAGAGACAGCTGGTGGAAACCCGGCAGATCACAAA
GCACGTGGCACAGATCCTGGACTCCCGGATGAACACTAAGTACGACGAGAATGACAAGCTGATCCGGGAA
GTGAAAGTGATCACCCTGAAGTCCAAGCTGGTGTCCGATTTCCGGAAGGATTTCCAGTTTTACAAAGTGC
GCGAGATCAACAACTACCACCACGCCCACGACGCCTACCTGAACGCCGTCGTGGGAACCGCCCTGATCAA
AAAGTACCCTAAGCTGGAAAGCGAGTTCGTGTACGGCGACTACAAGGTGTACGACGTGCGGAAGATGATC
GCCAAGAGCGAGCAGGAAATCGGCAAGGCTACCGCCAAGTACTTCTTCTACAGCAACATCATGAACTTTT
TCAAGACCGAGATTACCCTGGCCAACGGCGAGATCCGGAAGCGGCCTCTGATCGAGACAAACGGCGAAAC
CGGGGAGATCGTGTGGGATAAGGGCCGGGATTTTGCCACCGTGCGGAAAGTGCTGAGCATGCCCCAAGTG
AATATCGTGAAAAAGACCGAGGTGCAGACAGGCGGCTTCAGCAAAGAGTCTATCCTGCCCAAGAGGAACA
GCGATAAGCTGATCGCCAGAAAGAAGGACTGGGACCCTAAGAAGTACGGCGGCTTCGACAGCCCCACCGT
GGCCTATTCTGTGCTGGTGGTGGCCAAAGTGGAAAAGGGCAAGTCCAAGAAACTGAAGAGTGTGAAAGAG
CTGCTGGGGATCACCATCATGGAAAGAAGCAGCTTCGAGAAGAATCCCATCGACTTTCTGGAAGCCAAGG
GCTACAAAGAAGTGAAAAAGGACCTGATCATCAAGCTGCCTAAGTACTCCCTGTTCGAGCTGGAAAACGG
CCGGAAGAGAATGCTGGCCTCTGCCGGCGAACTGCAGAAGGGAAACGAACTGGCCCTGCCCTCCAAATAT
GTGAACTTCCTGTACCTGGCCAGCCACTATGAGAAGCTGAAGGGCTCCCCCGAGGATAATGAGCAGAAAC
AGCTGTTTGTGGAACAGCACAAGCACTACCTGGACGAGATCATCGAGCAGATCAGCGAGTTCTCCAAGAG
AGTGATCCTGGCCGACGCTAATCTGGACAAAGTGCTGTCCGCCTACAACAAGCACCGGGATAAGCCCATC
AGAGAGCAGGCCGAGAATATCATCCACCTGTTTACCCTGACCAATCTGGGAGCCCCTGCCGCCTTCAAGT
ACTTTGACACCACCATCGACCGGAAGAGGTACACCAGCACCAAAGAGGTGCTGGACGCCACCCTGATCCA
CCAGAGCATCACCGGCCTGTACGAGACACGGATCGACCTGTCTCAGCTGGGAGGCGACAAAAGGCCGGCG
GCCACGAAAAAGGCCGGCCAGGCAAAAAAGAAAAAGGAATTCGGCAGTGGAGAGGGCAGAGGAAGTCTGC
TAACATGCGGTGACGTCGAGGAGAATCCTGGCCCAGTGAGCAAGGGCGAGGAGCTGTTCACCGGGGTGGT
GCCCATCCTGGTCGAGCTGGACGGCGACGTAAACGGCCACAAGTTCAGCGTGTCCGGCGAGGGCGAGGGC
GATGCCACCTACGGCAAGCTGACCCTGAAGTTCATCTGCACCACCGGCAAGCTGCCCGTGCCCTGGCCCA
CCCTCGTGACCACCCTGACCTACGGCGTGCAGTGCTTCAGCCGCTACCCCGACCACATGAAGCAGCACGA
CTTCTTCAAGTCCGCCATGCCCGAAGGCTACGTCCAGGAGCGCACCATCTTCTTCAAGGACGACGGCAAC
TACAAGACCCGCGCCGAGGTGAAGTTCGAGGGCGACACCCTGGTGAACCGCATCGAGCTGAAGGGCATCG
ACTTCAAGGAGGACGGCAACATCCTGGGGCACAAGCTGGAGTACAACTACAACAGCCACAACGTCTATAT
CATGGCCGACAAGCAGAAGAACGGCATCAAGGTGAACTTCAAGATCCGCCACAACATCGAGGACGGCAGC
GTGCAGCTCGCCGACCACTACCAGCAGAACACCCCCATCGGCGACGGCCCCGTGCTGCTGCCCGACAACC
ACTACCTGAGCACCCAGTCCGCCCTGAGCAAAGACCCCAACGAGAAGCGCGATCACATGGTCCTGCTGGA
GTTCGTGACCGCCGCCGGGATCACTCTCGGCATGGACGAGCTGTACAAGGAATTCTAACTAGAGCTCGCT
GATCAGCCTCGACTGTGCCTTCTAGTTGCCAGCCATCTGTTGTTTGCCCCTCCCCCGTGCCTTCCTTGAC
CCTGGAAGGTGCCACTCCCACTGTCCTTTCCTAATAAAATGAGGAAATTGCATCGCATTGTCTGAGTAGG
TGTCATTCTATTCTGGGGGGTGGGGTGGGGCAGGACAGCAAGGGGGAGGATTGGGAAGAGAATAGCAGGC
ATGCTGGGGAGCGGCCGCAGGAACCCCTAGTGATGGAGTTGGCCACTCCCTCTCTGCGCGCTCGCTCGCT
CACTGAGGCCGGGCGACCAAAGGTCGCCCGACGCCCGGGCTTTGCCCGGGCGGCCTCAGTGAGCGAGCGA
GCGCGCAGCTGCCTGCAGGGGCGCCTGATGCGGTATTTTCTCCTTACGCATCTGTGCGGTATTTCACACC
GCATA
[95 nt withheld, positions 6026-6120]
T
[46 nt withheld, positions 6122-6167]
C
[141 nt withheld, positions 6169-6309]
CCTTTGACGTTGGAGTCCACGTTCTTT
[37 nt withheld, positions 6337-6373]
ACTCTATCTCGGGCTATTCTTTTGATTTATAAGGGATTTTGCCGATTTCGGTCTATTGGTTAAAAAATGA
GCTGATTTAACAAAAATTTAACGCGAATTTTAACAAAATATTAACGTTTACAATTTTATGGTGCACTCTC
AGTACAATCTGCTCTGATGCCGCATAGTTAAGCCAGCCCCGACACCCGCCAACACCCGCTGACGCGCCCT
GACGGGCTTGTCTGCTCCCGGCATCCGCTTACAGACAAGCTGTGACCGTCTCCGGGAGCTGCATGTGTCA
GAGGTTTTCACCGTCATCACCGAAACGCGCGAGACGAAAGGGCCTCGTGATACGCCTATTTTTATAGGTT
AATGTCATGATAATAATGGTTTCTTAGACGTCAGGTGGCACTTTTCGGGGAAATGTGCGCGGAACCCCTA
TTTGTTTATTTTTCTAAATACATTCAAATATGTATCCGCTCATGAGACAATAACCCTGATAAATGCTTCA
ATAATATTGAAAAAGGAAGAGTATGAGTATTCAACATTTCCGTGTCGCCCTTATTCCCTTTTTTGCGGCA
TTTTGCCTTCCTGTTTTTGCTCACCCAGAAACGCTGGTGAAAGTAAAAGATGCTGAAGATCAGTTGGGTG
CACGAGTGGGTTACATCGAACTGGATCTCAACAGCGGTAAGATCCTTGAGAGTTTTCGCCCCGAAGAACG
TTTTCCAATGATGAGCACTTTTAAAGTTCTGCTATGTGGCGCGGTATTATCCCGTATTGACGCCGGGCAA
GAGCAACTCGGTCGCCGCATACACTATTCTCAGAATGACTTGGTTGAGTACTCACCAGTCACAGAAAAGC
ATCTTACGGATGGCATGACAGTAAGAGAATTATGCAGTGCTGCCATAACCATGAGTGATAACACTGCGGC
CAACTTACTTCTGACAACGATCGGAGGACCGAAGGAGCTAACCGCTTTTTTGCACAACATGGGGGATCAT
GTAACTCGCCTTGATCGTTGGGAACCGGAGCTGAATGAAGCCATACCAAACGACGAGCGTGACACCACGA
TGCCTGTAGCAATGGCAACAACGTTGCGCAAACTATTAACTGGCGAACTACTTACTCTAGCTTCCCGGCA
ACAATTAATAGACTGGATGGAGGCGGATAAAGTTGCAGGACCACTTCTGCGCTCGGCCCTTCCGGCTGGC
TGGTTTATTGCTGATAAATCTGGAGCCGGTGAGCGTGGAAGCCGCGGTATCATTGCAGCACTGGGGCCAG
ATGGTAAGCCCTCCCGTATCGTAGTTATCTACACGACGGGGAGTCAGGCAACTATGGATGAACGAAATAG
ACAGATCGCTGAGATAGGTGCCTCACTGATTAAGCATTGGTAACTGTCAGACCAAGTTTACTCATATATA
CTTTAGATTGATTTAAAACTTCATTTTTAATTTAAAAGGATCTAGGTGAAGATCCTTTTTGATAATCTCA
TGACCAAAATCCCTTAACGTGAGTTTTCGTTCCACTGAGCGTCAGACCCCGTAGAAAAGATCAAAGGATC
TTCTTGAGATCCTTTTTTTCTGCGCGTAATCTGCTGCTTGCAAACAAAAAAACCACCGCTACCAGCGGTG
GTTTGTTTGCCGGATCAAGAGCTACCAACTCTTTTTCCGAAGGTAACTGGCTTCAGCAGAGCGCAGATAC
CAAATACTGTTCTTCTAGTGTAGCCGTAGTTAGGCCACCACTTCAAGAACTCTGTAGCACCGCCTACATA
CCTCGCTCTGCTAATCCTGTTACCAGTGGCTGCTGCCAGTGGCGATAAGTCGTGTCTTACCGGGTTGGAC
TCAAGACGATAGTTACCGGATAAGGCGCAGCGGTCGGGCTGAACGGGGGGTTCGTGCACACAGCCCAGCT
TGGAGCGAACGACCTACACCGAACTGAGATACCTACAGCGTGAGCTATGAGAAAGCGCCACGCTTCCCGA
AGGGAGAAAGGCGGACAGGTATCCGGTAAGCGGCAGGGTCGGAACAGGAGAGCGCACGAGGGAGCTTCCA
GGGGGAAACGCCTGGTATCTTTATAGTCCTGTCGGGTTTCGCCACCTCTGACTTGAGCGTCGATTTTTGT
GATGCTCGTCAGGGGGGCGGAGCCTATGGAAAAACGCCAGCAACGCGGCCTTTTTACGGTTCCTGGCCTT
TTGCTGGCCTTTTGCTCACATGTGAGGGCCTATTTCCCATGATTCCTTCATATTTGCATATACGATACAA
GGCTGTTAGAGAGATAATTGGAATTAATTTGACTGTAAACACAAAGATATTAGTACAAAATACGTGACGT
AGAAAGTAATAATTTCTTGGGTAGTTTGCAGTTTTAAAATTATGTTTTAAAATGGACTATCATATGCTTA
CCGTAACTTGAAAGTATTTCGATTTCTTGGCTTTATATATCTTGTGGAAAGGACGAAACACCGTTTCTTA
CTGTGGACGAGCGGTTTTAGAGCTAGAAATAGCAAGTTAAAATAAGGCTAGTCCGTTATCAACTTGAAAA
AGTGGCACCGAGTCGGTGCTTTTTTGTTTTAGAGCTAGAAATAGCAAGTTAAAATAAGGCTAGTCCGTTT
TTAGCGCGTGCGCCAATTCTGCAGACAAATGGCTCTAGAGGTACCCGTTACATAACTTACGGTAAATGGC
CCGCCTGGCTGACCGCCCAACGACCCCCGCCCATTGACGTCAATAGTAACGCCAATAGGGACTTTCCATT
GACGTCAATGGGTGGAGTATTTACGGTAAACTGCCCACTTGGCAGTACATCAAGTGTATCATATGCCAAG
TACGCCCCCTATTGACGTCAATGACGGTAAATGGCCCGCCTGGCATTGTGCCCAGTACATGACCTTATGG
GACTTTCCTACTTGGCAGTACATCTACGTATTAGTCATCGCTATTACCATGGTCGAGGTGAGCCCCACGT
TCTGCTTCACTCTCCCCATCTCCCCCCCCTCCCCACCCCCAATTTTGTATTTATTTATTTTTTAATTATT
TTGTGCAGCGATGGGGGCGGGGGGGGGGGGGGGGSGCGCCMVGGGGGGGNGGGGGGGGGGGGGGGGGGGG
GGGGGG
Features (pLannotate 1.2.2; 24 found; start..end, strand, type, name):
      1..22      +  promoter       chicken β-actin promoter (fragment): No description available
     23..44      +  promoter       chicken β-actin promoter (fragment): No description available
     52..73      +  promoter       chicken β-actin promoter (fragment): No description available
    136..282     +  promoter       chicken β-actin promoter (fragment): contains a 21-bp deletion relative to the standard chicken β-actin promoter
    283..510     +  intron         hybrid intron: hybrid between chicken β-actin (CBA) and minute virus of mice (MMV) introns (Gray et al., 2011)
    648..2249    +  CDS            Cas9(N): N-terminal portion of Streptococcus pyogenes Cas9 (Zetsche et al., 2015)
   2250..4748    +  CDS            Cas9(C): C-terminal portion of Streptococcus pyogenes Cas9 (Zetsche et al., 2015)
   4749..4796    +  CDS            nucleoplasmin NLS: bipartite nuclear localization signal from nucleoplasmin
   4866..5579    +  CDS            EGFP: EGFP is a basic (constitutively fluorescent) green fluorescent protein published in 1996, derived from Aequorea victoria. It is reported to be a rapidly-maturing weak dimer with moderate acid sensitivity.
   5613..5724    +  polyA_signal   bGH poly(A) signal: bovine growth hormone polyadenylation signal
   5829..5969    +  repeat_region  AAV2 ITR: inverted terminal repeat of adeno-associated virus serotype 2 inverted
   5974..6025    -  misc_feature   bom (fragment): basis of mobility region from pBR322
   6044..6499    +  rep_origin     f1 ori (sequence partly withheld): f1 bacteriophage origin of replication; arrow indicates direction of (+) strand synthesis
   6500..6549    -  misc_feature   bom (fragment): basis of mobility region from pBR322
   6651..6686    -  CDS            rop (fragment): Rop protein, which maintains plasmids at low copy number; rop
   6781..6885    +  promoter       AmpR promoter: bla
   6886..7746    +  CDS            AmpR: β-lactamase; bla; confers resistance to ampicillin, carbenicillin, and related antibiotics
   7917..8505    +  rep_origin     ori: high-copy-number ColE1/pMB1/pBR322/pUC origin of replication
   8567..8807    +  promoter       U6 promoter: RNA polymerase III promoter for human U6 snRNA
   8837..8912    +  misc_RNA       gRNA scaffold: guide RNA scaffold for the Streptococcus pyogenes CRISPR/Cas9 system
   8919..8962    +  misc_RNA       gRNA scaffold (fragment): guide RNA scaffold for the Streptococcus pyogenes CRISPR/Cas9 system
   9009..9294    +  enhancer       CMV enhancer: human cytomegalovirus immediate early enhancer; contains an 18-bp deletion relative to the standard CMV enhancer
   9296..9417    +  promoter       chicken β-actin promoter (fragment): contains a 21-bp deletion relative to the standard chicken β-actin promoter
   9434..9455    +  promoter       chicken β-actin promoter (fragment): contains a 21-bp deletion relative to the standard chicken β-actin promoter
