[The description below was written by a language model from this plasmid's Addgene catalogue record and pLannotate feature annotations shown in this document.]
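Description:
HoxD del control us is an all-in-one CRISPR/Cas9 plasmid for mammalian expression, built on the pSpCas9(BB)-2A-GFP (PX458) backbone. It carries a 20-bp guide sequence against the mouse genome (insert name CTRL-gRNA-N-del), cloned into the paired BbsI sites of the backbone, which were destroyed in the process. In bacteria it is maintained as a high-copy plasmid through a ColE1/pUC-type origin and selected with ampicillin via the β-lactamase gene. An f1 phage origin and a single annotated AAV2 ITR are also present as backbone remnants.

The plasmid contains two expression units. A human U6 RNA polymerase III promoter drives the guide, whose spacer sits in the short gap between the promoter and the Streptococcus pyogenes gRNA scaffold. A hybrid promoter composed of the CMV enhancer, chicken β-actin promoter and a hybrid intron drives S. pyogenes Cas9, annotated as two contiguous N- and C-terminal portions that together form the full coding sequence. Cas9 is followed by a nucleoplasmin nuclear localization signal and then EGFP, with a bGH polyadenylation signal terminating the transcript. The backbone name indicates that a 2A peptide links Cas9 and EGFP, although it is not annotated in the feature table. Green fluorescence therefore marks transfected, Cas9-expressing cells and can be used to enrich them.

According to the record, this guide is the upstream member of a pair, used with the companion plasmid HoxD del control ds to delete a control region near the HoxD cluster. Two flanking cuts excise the intervening segment. The sequenced record (9,459 nt) is somewhat longer than the catalogued total size of 9,320 bp.
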