Addgene plasmid #131335: HoxD del control us
Purpose: gRNA to delete control region near HoxD. Use with HoxD del control ds
Depositing lab: Danny Reinberg. Depositing organization: NYU Grossman School of Medicine. Publication: Capturing the Onset of PRC2-Mediated Repressive Domain Formation. Oksuz O, Narendra V, Lee CH, Descostes N, LeRoy G, Raviram R, Blumenberg L, Karch K, Rocha PP, Garcia BA, Skok JA, Reinberg D. Mol Cell. 2018 Jun 21;70(6):1149-1162.e5. doi: 10.1016/j.molcel.2018.05.023. PubMed 29932905.
Backbone
  Vector backbone: pSpCas9(BB)-2A-GFP (PX458)
  Backbone manufacturer: Feng Zhang (Addgene plasmid # 48138)
  Backbone size w/o insert (bp): 9300
  Total vector size (bp): 9320
  Vector type: Mammalian Expression, CRISPR
Growth in bacteria
  Bacterial resistance: Ampicillin, 100 μg/mL
  Growth temperature: 37°C
  Growth strain: DH5alpha
  Copy number: High Copy
Gene/Insert
  Gene/Insert name: CTRL-gRNA-N-del
  Species: M. musculus (mouse)
  Insert size (bp): 20
  Cloning method: Restriction Enzyme; 5′ cloning site BbsI (destroyed during cloning) (destroyed during cloning); 3′ cloning site BbsI (destroyed during cloning) (destroyed during cloning)
  Sequencing primers: 5′ TTTATGGCGAGGCGGCGG
Terms and licenses: Academic/Nonprofit Terms; Industry Terms: Not Available to Industry
How to cite: HoxD del control us was a gift from Danny Reinberg (Addgene plasmid # 131335 ; http://n2t.net/addgene:131335 ; RRID:Addgene_131335)
