>Addgene plasmid #131335 | HoxD del control us | depositor partial sequence | sequence record 252132 | gRNA sequence
TTTCTTACTGTGGACGAGCG
